>Addgene plasmid #133418 | pAAV2-GCaMP5g-P2A-Vmn1r58 | addgene full sequence | sequence record 261989 | Addgene NGS Result
CCTGCAGGCAGCTGCGCGCTCGCTCGCTCACTGAGGCCGCCCGGGCGTCGGGCGACCTTTGGTCGCCCGG
CCTCAGTGAGCGAGCGAGCGCGCAGAGAGGGAGTGGCCAACTCCATCACTAGGGGTTCCTGCGGCCGCAC
GCGTAGATCTGAATTCGGTACCTAGTTATTAATAGTAATCAATTACGGGGTCATTAGTTCATAGCCCATA
TATGGAGTTCCGCGTTACATAACTTACGGTAAATGGCCCGCCTGGCTGACCGCCCAACGACCCCCGCCCA
TTGACGTCAATAATGACGTATGTTCCCATAGTAACGCCAATAGGGACTTTCCATTGACGTCAATGGGTGG
AGTATTTACGGTAAACTGCCCACTTGGCAGTACATCAAGTGTATCATATGCCAAGTACGCCCCCTATTGA
CGTCAATGACGGTAAATGGCCCGCCTGGCATTATGCCCAGTACATGACCTTATGGGACTTTCCTACTTGG
CAGTACATCTACGTATTAGTCATCGCTATTACCATGGTCGAGGTGAGCCCCACGTTCTGCTTCACTCTCC
CCATCTCCCCCCCCTCCCCACCCCCAATTTTGTATTTATTTATTTTTTAATTATTTTGTGCAGCGATGGG
GGCGGGGGGGGGCGCCAGGCGGGGCGGGGCGGGGCGAGGGGCGGGGCGGGGCGAGGCGGAGAGGTGCGGC
GGCAGCCAATCAGAGCGGCGCGCTCCGAAAGTTTCCTTTTATGGCGAGGCGGCGGCGGCGGCGGCCCTAT
AAAAAGCGAAGCGCGCGGCGGGCGGGAGTCGCTGCGCGCTGCCTTCGCCCCGTGCCCCGCTCCGCCGCCG
CCTCGCGCCGCCCGCCCCGGCTCTGACTGACCGCGTTACTCCCACAGGTGAGCGGGCGGGACGGCCCTTC
TCCTCCGGGCTGTAATTAGCGCTTGGTTTAATGACGGCTTGTTTCTTTTCTGTGGCTGCGTGAAAGCCTT
GAGGGGCTCCGGGAGCTAGAGCCTCTGCTAACCATGTTCATGCCTTCTTCTTTTTCCTACAGCTCCTGGG
CAACGTGCTGGTTATTGTGCTGTCTCATCATTTTGGCAAAGAATTCCTCGAAGATCCGAAGGGGTTCAAG
CTTGCCACCATGGGTTCTCATCATCATCATCATCATGGTATGGCTAGCATGACTGGTGGACAGCAAATGG
GTCGGGATCTGTACGACGATGACGATAAGGATCTCGCCACCATGGTCGACTCATCACGTCGTAAGTGGAA
TAAGACAGGTCACGCAGTCAGAGCTATAGGTCGGCTGAGCTCACTCGAGAACGTCTATATCAAGGCCGAC
AAGCAGAAGAACGGCATCAAGGCGAACTTCAAGATCCGCCACAACATCGAGGACGGCGGCGTGCAGCTCG
CCTACCACTACCAGCAGAACACCCCCATCGGCGACGGCCCCGTGCTGCTGCCCGACAACCACTACCTGAG
CGTGCAGTCCAAACTTTCGAAAGACCCCAACGAGAAGCGCGATCACATGGTCCTGCTGGAGTTCGTGACC
GCCGCCGGGATCACTCTCGGCATGGACGAGCTGTACAAGGGCGGTACCGGAGGGAGCATGGTGAGCAAGG
GCGAGGAGCTGTTCACCGGGGTGGTGCCCATCCTGGTCGAGCTGGACGGCGACGTAAACGGCCACAAGTT
CAGCGTGTCCGGCGAGGGTGAGGGCGATGCCACCTACGGCAAGCTGACCCTGAAGTTCATCTGCACCACC
GGCAAGCTGCCCGTGCCCTGGCCCACCCTCGTGACCACCCTGACCTACGGCGTGCAGTGCTTCAGCCGCT
ACCCCGACCACATGAAGCAGCACGACTTCTTCAAGTCCGCCATGCCCGAAGGCTACATCCAGGAGCGCAC
CATCTTCTTCAAGGACGACGGCAACTACAAGACCCGCGCCGAGGTGAAGTTCGAGGGCGACACCCTGGTG
AACCGCATCGAGCTGAAGGGCATCGACTTCAAGGAGGACGGCAACATCCTGGGGCACAAGCTGGAGTACA
ACCTGCCGGACCAACTGACTGAAGAGCAGATCGCAGAATTTAAAGAGGCTTTCTCCCTATTTGACAAGGA
CGGGGATGGGACAATAACAACCAAGGAGCTGGGGACGGTGATGCGGTCTCTGGGGCAGAACCCCACAGAA
GCAGAGCTGCAGGACATGATCAATGAAGTAGATGCCGACGGTGACGGCACAATCGACTTCCCTGAGTTCC
TGACAATGATGGCAAGAAAAATGAAATACACAGACAGTGAAGAAGAAATTAGAGAAGCGTTCCGTGTGTT
TGATAAGGATGGCAATGGCTACATCAGTGCAGCAGAGCTTCGCCACGTGATGACAAACCTTGGAGAGAAG
TTAACAGATGAAGAGGTTGATGAAATGATCAGGGAAGCAGACATCGATGGGGATGGTCAGGTAAACTACG
AAGAGTTTGTACAAATGATGACAGCGAAGGAATTCGGAAGCGGAGCTACTAACTTCAGCCTGCTGAAGCA
GGCTGGAGACGTGGAGGAGAACCCTGGACCTGGATCCATGGAAATGTTGGCTCTTCAGATCCTTTTGCTT
TGCCATGTTGTGGTTGGGACTGTGGGCAACATCCTTCTGTTTGTCCATAACTTCTCTCCAATCTTGACTG
ACTCCAGACTGAAGCCAATACAGGTCATTCTAATCAACTTGGCTGTGGCCAATGCATTCATGCTCCTTCT
GTTTGCATATTCATATGACCTTACTGATATTGTTCCCAGGAAGCCTCCAACTGACCTCAAATGTAAACTT
GCATACTTCTTTCACATGGTGGCACGAGGCACAATCATGTGCTCTACCTGTATCCTCAGTACATACCAGT
TTGTCACTCTTGTCCCTGGTACCTGGGCTAGGGTCATGTTCAGAGAAATATCCCCCAAGGTTGTGAGCTA
TTGTTGTTGCATCTGCTGGTTGTTCAGTGTCTTAAATAATGCTTACATCCCAATGAATGTCAGTGGTCCA
CAGAAATCACACAATGACTCTGATTCTAAAGGCAATTCAATATGCTCCATCTCTGGGGTCAGTGTAGACA
TGAATATCTTGCGGTTTTCCCATGACATCATATTCCTAAGCATCATGGCCTGGACCAGTGTCTCCATGGT
GATTCACCTACACAGACACCACCAGAGAATGAACCACATACATAAGGCCAATCAAAACAACAGAGGCCAT
GCTGAGACCAGAGCAGCCCACACCATCCTGATGCTGGTGGTCACATTTGTGAGCTTATATATTCTAAATT
GTATTACTATTTTATTTCACATTTCCTTTGTGGAATCTCGTCTCTGGTTGAGGTATGCCACAAAACTCCT
GGCTCTAAGCTTCCCCACCATTTCTCCCTTTCTTTTGATATTTAGGGATCGTAAGGGTCATTGTTCTCTG
CACATCATTGTCAGTATGGGAATCCACGTGACGGGGGGAGCCATTACAGAGGGACAGTAAGGATCCCAGA
CATGATAAGATACATTGATGAGTTTGGACAAACCACAACTAGAATGCAGTGAAAAAAATGCTTTATTTGT
GAAATTTGTGATGCTATTGCTTTATTTGTAACCATTATAAGCTGCAATAAACAAGTTAACAACAACAATT
GCATTCATTTTATGTTTCAGGTTCAGGGGGAGGTGTGGGAGGTTTTTTAGTCGACTAGAGCTCGCTGATC
AGCCTCGACTGTGCCTTCTAGTTGCCAGCCATCTGTTGTTTGCCCCTCCCCCGTGCCTTCCTTGACCCTG
GAAGGTGCCACTCCCACTGTCCTTTCCTAATAAAATGAGGAAATTGCATCGCATTGTCTGAGTAGGTGTC
ATTCTATTCTGGGGGGTGGGGTGGGGCAGGACAGCAAGGGGGAGGATTGGGAAGACAATAGCAGGCATGC
TGGGGAGAGATCTCACGTGCGGACCGAGCGGCCGCAGGAACCCCTAGTGATGGAGTTGGCCACTCCCTCT
CTGCGCGCTCGCTCGCTCACTGAGGCCGGGCGACCAAAGGTCGCCCGACGCCCGGGCTTTGCCCGGGCGG
CCTCAGTGAGCGAGCGAGCGCGCAGCTGCCTGCAGGGGCGCCTGATGCCAGCTGGCGTAATAGCGAAGAG
GCCCGCACCGATCGCCCTTCCCAACAGTTGCGCAGCCTGAATGGCGAATGG
[124 nt withheld, positions 4182-4305]
C
[91 nt withheld, positions 4307-4397]
A
[49 nt withheld, positions 4399-4447]
CCTTTGACGTTGGAGTCCACGTTCTTT
[37 nt withheld, positions 4475-4511]
ACCCTATCTCGGTCTATTCTTTTGATTTATAAGGGATTTTGCCGATTTCGGCCTATTGGTTAAAAAATGA
GCTGATTTAACAAAAATTTAACGCGAATTTTAACAAAATATTAACGCTTACAATTTCCTGATGCGGTATT
TTCTCCTTACGCATCTGTGCGGTATTTCACACCGCATATGGTGCACTCTCAGTACAATCTGCTCTGATGC
CGCATAGTTAAGCCAGCCCCGACACCCGCCAACACCCGCTGACGCGCCCTGACGGGCTTGTCTGCTCCCG
GCATCCGCTTACAGACAAGCTGTGACCGTCTCCGGGAGCTGCATGTGTCAGAGGTTTTCACCGTCATCAC
CGAAACGCGCGAGACGAAAGGGCCTCGTGATACGCCTATTTTTATAGGTTAATGTCATGATAATAATGGT
TTCTTAGACGTCAGGTGGCACTTTTCGGGGAAATGTGCGCGGAACCCCTATTTGTTTATTTTTCTAAATA
CATTCAAATATGTATCCGCTCATGAGACAATAACCCTGATAAATGCTTCAATAATATTGAAAAAGGAAGA
GTATGAGTATTCAACATTTCCGTGTCGCCCTTATTCCCTTTTTTGCGGCATTTTGCCTTCCTGTTTTTGC
TCACCCAGAAACGCTGGTGAAAGTAAAAGATGCTGAAGATCAGTTGGGTGCACGAGTGGGTTACATCGAA
CTGGATCTCAACAGCGGTAAGATCCTTGAGAGTTTTCGCCCCGAAGAACGTTTTCCAATGATGAGCACTT
TTAAAGTTCTGCTATGTGGCGCGGTATTATCCCGTATTGACGCCGGGCAAGAGCAACTCGGTCGCCGCAT
ACACTATTCTCAGAATGACTTGGTTGAGTACTCACCAGTCACAGAAAAGCATCTTACGGATGGCATGACA
GTAAGAGAATTATGCAGTGCTGCCATAACCATGAGTGATAACACTGCGGCCAACTTACTTCTGACAACGA
TCGGAGGACCGAAGGAGCTAACCGCTTTTTTGCACAACATGGGGGATCATGTAACTCGCCTTGATCGTTG
GGAACCGGAGCTGAATGAAGCCATACCAAACGACGAGCGTGACACCACGATGCCTGTAGCAATGGCAACA
ACGTTGCGCAAACTATTAACTGGCGAACTACTTACTCTAGCTTCCCGGCAACAATTAATAGACTGGATGG
AGGCGGATAAAGTTGCAGGACCACTTCTGCGCTCGGCCCTTCCGGCTGGCTGGTTTATTGCTGATAAATC
TGGAGCCGGTGAGCGTGGGTCTCGCGGTATCATTGCAGCACTGGGGCCAGATGGTAAGCCCTCCCGTATC
GTAGTTATCTACACGACGGGGAGTCAGGCAACTATGGATGAACGAAATAGACAGATCGCTGAGATAGGTG
CCTCACTGATTAAGCATTGGTAACTGTCAGACCAAGTTTACTCATATATACTTTAGATTGATTTAAAACT
TCATTTTTAATTTAAAAGGATCTAGGTGAAGATCCTTTTTGATAATCTCATGACCAAAATCCCTTAACGT
GAGTTTTCGTTCCACTGAGCGTCAGACCCCGTAGAAAAGATCAAAGGATCTTCTTGAGATCCTTTTTTTC
TGCGCGTAATCTGCTGCTTGCAAACAAAAAAACCACCGCTACCAGCGGTGGTTTGTTTGCCGGATCAAGA
GCTACCAACTCTTTTTCCGAAGGTAACTGGCTTCAGCAGAGCGCAGATACCAAATACTGTTCTTCTAGTG
TAGCCGTAGTTAGGCCACCACTTCAAGAACTCTGTAGCACCGCCTACATACCTCGCTCTGCTAATCCTGT
TACCAGTGGCTGCTGCCAGTGGCGATAAGTCGTGTCTTACCGGGTTGGACTCAAGACGATAGTTACCGGA
TAAGGCGCAGCGGTCGGGCTGAACGGGGGGTTCGTGCACACAGCCCAGCTTGGAGCGAACGACCTACACC
GAACTGAGATACCTACAGCGTGAGCTATGAGAAAGCGCCACGCTTCCCGAAGGGAGAAAGGCGGACAGGT
ATCCGGTAAGCGGCAGGGTCGGAACAGGAGAGCGCACGAGGGAGCTTCCAGGGGGAAACGCCTGGTATCT
TTATAGTCCTGTCGGGTTTCGCCACCTCTGACTTGAGCGTCGATTTTTGTGATGCTCGTCAGGGGGGCGG
AGCCTATGGAAAAACGCCAGCAACGCGGCCTTTTTACGGTTCCTGGCCTTTTGCTGGCCTTTTGCTCACA
TGTTCTTTCCTGCGTTATCCCCTGATTCTGTGGATAACCGTATTACCGCCTTTGAGTGAGCTGATACCGC
TCGCCGCAGCCGAACGACCGAGCGCAGCGAGTCAGTGAGCGAGGAAGCGGAAGAGCGCCCAATACGCAAA
CCGCCTCTCCCCGCGCGTTGGCCGATTCATTAATGCAGCTGGGGCTCACATGT
Features (pLannotate 1.2.2; 19 found; start..end, strand, type, name):
     12..39      +  repeat_region  AAV2 ITR (fragment): inverted terminal repeat of adeno-associated virus serotype 2 inverted
     68..95      +  repeat_region  AAV2 ITR (fragment): inverted terminal repeat of adeno-associated virus serotype 2 inverted
    223..526     +  enhancer       CMV enhancer: human cytomegalovirus immediate early enhancer
    528..794     +  promoter       chicken β-actin promoter: No description available
    795..930     +  intron         hybrid intron (fragment): hybrid between chicken β-actin (CBA) and minute virus of mice (MMV) introns (Gray et al., 2011)
   1002..1042    +  intron         β-globin intron (fragment): intron from rabbit β-globin gene
   1040..1096    +  CDS            HBB (fragment): HBB_LEPEU - Experimental evidence at protein level: Swiss-Prot protein existence level 1. Involved in oxygen transport from the lung to the various peripheral tissues. From Lepus europaeus (European hare).
   1130..2479    +  CDS            GCaMP6f: improved fluorescent protein-based calcium sensor (Chen et al., 2013)
   3506..3627    -  polyA_signal   SV40 poly(A) signal: SV40 polyadenylation signal
   3719..3926    +  polyA_signal   bGH poly(A) signal: bovine growth hormone polyadenylation signal
   3956..4096    +  repeat_region  AAV2 ITR: inverted terminal repeat of adeno-associated virus serotype 2 inverted
   4107..4178    +  CDS            lacZα (fragment): LacZα fragment of β-galactosidase; lacZ fragment
   4182..4610    +  rep_origin     f1 ori (sequence partly withheld): f1 bacteriophage origin of replication; arrow indicates direction of (+) strand synthesis
   4638..4737    -  misc_feature   bom (fragment): basis of mobility region from pBR322
   4839..4874    -  CDS            rop (fragment): Rop protein, which maintains plasmids at low copy number; rop
   4969..5073    +  promoter       AmpR promoter: bla
   5074..5934    +  CDS            AmpR: β-lactamase; bla; confers resistance to ampicillin, carbenicillin, and related antibiotics
   6105..6693    +  rep_origin     ori: high-copy-number ColE1/pMB1/pBR322/pUC origin of replication
   6876..6933    +  CDS            lacI (fragment): lac repressor; lacI; The lac repressor binds to the lac operator to inhibit transcription in E. coli. This inhibition can be relieved by adding lactose or isopropyl-β-D-thiogalactopyranoside (IPTG).
