[The description below was written by a language model from this plasmid's Addgene catalogue record and pLannotate feature annotations shown in this document.]
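Description:
pAAV2-GCaMP5g-P2A-Vmn1r58 is an AAV2-based transfer plasmid for mammalian expression, designed to co-deliver a genetically encoded calcium indicator and a mouse vomeronasal type 1 receptor. It is maintained in E. coli through a high-copy ColE1/pUC-type origin with ampicillin selection (AmpR under its own promoter), and it also carries an f1 phage origin plus small remnants of lacZα, lacI, rop and bom from earlier cloning backbones. The expression cassette lies between AAV2 inverted terminal repeats, which are the cis elements needed for replication and packaging of the genome into AAV particles. The annotation detects a complete ITR downstream of the cassette but only short ITR fragments upstream. This may reflect the difficulty of sequencing and annotating these structured repeats, or a partial deletion.

Expression is driven by the CAG promoter, annotated here as the CMV enhancer, chicken β-actin promoter and chimeric intron/rabbit β-globin splice sequences. The first open reading frame is the calcium sensor. The automated annotation labels it GCaMP6f, but the catalogue record identifies it as GCaMP5g, a closely related variant. The roughly 1 kb that follows is unannotated and, by the plasmid name, should contain the P2A self-cleaving peptide and the Vmn1r58 (V1rd4) coding sequence, so that sensor and receptor are made as separate proteins from one transcript. The insert field also mentions PAmCherry, but the plasmid name omits it, and neither the stated insert size nor the unannotated gap leaves obvious room for it, so its presence is doubtful. SV40 (reverse orientation) and bGH polyadenylation signals follow. The construct suits ectopic receptor expression with simultaneous calcium imaging of ligand responses in transduced or transfected cells.
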