Addgene plasmid #133418: pAAV2-GCaMP5g-P2A-Vmn1r58
Purpose: Fluorescent calcium reporter and mouse vomeronasal 1 receptor 58
Depositing lab: Tim Holy. Depositing organization: Washington University in Saint Louis. Publication: Sensory coding mechanisms revealed by optical tagging of physiologically defined neuronal types. Lee D, Kume M, Holy TE. Science. 2019 Dec 13;366(6471):1384-1389. doi: 10.1126/science.aax8055. PubMed 31831669.
Backbone
  Vector backbone: pAAV2
  Backbone size w/o insert (bp): 4623
  Total vector size (bp): 6984
  Vector type: Mammalian Expression, AAV
Growth in bacteria
  Bacterial resistance: Ampicillin, 100 μg/mL
  Growth temperature: 37°C
  Growth strain: NEB Stable
  Copy number: High Copy
Gene/Insert
  Gene/Insert name: GCaMP5g-P2A-PAmCherry-Vmn1r58
  Species: M. musculus (mouse)
  Insert size (bp): 2361
  GenBank ID: NM_030739.2
  Entrez Gene: Vmn1r58 (a.k.a. V1rd4, V3R4)
  Promoter: CAG
  Cloning method: Gibson Cloning
  Sequencing primers: 5′ pCAG-F; 3′ EBV Reverse
Terms and licenses: Academic/Nonprofit Terms; Industry Terms: Not Available to Industry
Depositor comments: pAAV2 : The Hope Center Viral Vectors Core at Washington University in St. Louis GCaMP5g : pCMV-GCaMP5G was a gift from Douglas Kim & Loren Looger & GENIE Project (Addgene plasmid # 31788 ; http://n2t.net/addgene:31788 ; RRID:Addgene_31788)
How to cite: pAAV2-GCaMP5g-P2A-Vmn1r58 was a gift from Tim Holy (Addgene plasmid # 133418 ; http://n2t.net/addgene:133418 ; RRID:Addgene_133418)
